Addgene plasmid #42524: pHIS-Hsv2
Depositing lab: James Hurley. Depositing organization: National Institute of Diabetes & Digestive & Kidney Diseases (NIDDK). Publication: Two-site recognition of phosphatidylinositol 3-phosphate by PROPPINs in autophagy. Baskaran S, Ragusa MJ, Boura E, Hurley JH. Mol Cell. 2012 Aug 10;47(3):339-48. doi: 10.1016/j.molcel.2012.05.027. Epub 2012 Jun 14. PubMed 22704557.
Backbone
  Vector backbone: pHIS2 parallel
  Backbone size w/o insert (bp): 5000
  Total vector size (bp): 6350
  Vector type: Bacterial Expression
Growth in bacteria
  Bacterial resistance: Ampicillin, 100 μg/mL
  Growth temperature: 37°C
  Growth strain: DH5alpha
  Copy number: Unknown
Gene/Insert
  Gene/Insert name: Hsv2
  Species: S. cerevisiae (budding yeast)
  Insert size (bp): 1347
  Tag / fusion protein: HIS-TEV (N terminal on backbone)
  Cloning method: Restriction Enzyme; 5′ cloning site EcoRI (not destroyed); 3′ cloning site XhoI (not destroyed)
  Sequencing primers: 5′ T7; 3′ T7-ter
Terms and licenses: Academic/Nonprofit Terms; Industry Terms: Not Available to Industry
How to cite: pHIS-Hsv2 was a gift from James Hurley (Addgene plasmid # 42524 ; http://n2t.net/addgene:42524 ; RRID:Addgene_42524)
