[The description below was written by a language model from this plasmid's Addgene catalogue record.]
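Description:
pHIS-Hsv2 is a bacterial expression plasmid built on the pHIS2 parallel backbone, with a total size of about 6.35 kb (roughly 5 kb of backbone plus the insert). It is propagated in E. coli under ampicillin selection. The record does not state the origin of replication or the copy number, and no feature table is provided, so the detailed layout of the backbone cannot be confirmed here.

The insert is Hsv2 from the budding yeast Saccharomyces cerevisiae, a 1347 bp coding sequence cloned by restriction digestion between EcoRI at the 5′ end and XhoI at the 3′ end, with both sites retained. The backbone supplies an N-terminal HIS-TEV tag. This is a polyhistidine tag for immobilized metal affinity purification, followed by a TEV protease recognition site that allows the tag to be cleaved off after purification. The promoter is not listed explicitly, but the recommended sequencing primers are T7 and T7 terminator. This suggests the open reading frame sits in a T7 promoter/terminator expression cassette, which would need a host that supplies T7 RNA polymerase for expression.

The associated publication concerns two-site recognition of phosphatidylinositol 3-phosphate by PROPPINs in autophagy. The plasmid is therefore suited to producing recombinant, tag-cleavable Hsv2 protein in bacteria, for example for biochemical and lipid-binding studies of this protein family, although the record itself does not specify particular applications.
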