>Addgene plasmid #42524 | pHIS-Hsv2 | depositor partial sequence | sequence record 57355 | Hsv2 gene
ATGGATGTTCGTCGACCTATAAGGGAGGCAGTCAACAACAGGAGGAAACCAAAATTTTTGAGCGTTTCGT
TTAACCAAGATGATTCGTGTTTCAGCGTGGCGTTAGAGAATGGATTTCGTATTTTCAATACAGATCCATT
GACTAGTAAGCTATCGAAAACATTTAAAGAGTCTGCGACCAACCAATCCAGGGGCACTGGGATTGGCTAT
ACCAGGATGCTTTATCGTACGAATTACATCGCACTAGTCGGAGGTGGTAAACGACCAAGGCATGCTCTAA
ATAAACTGATCATCTGGGATGATCTTTTGCAAAAGGAAACGATTACTTTGAAGTTTATGTCTTCCATTAA
AGACGTGTTTTTATCTAGGATTCATATTGTGGTAGTCCTGGAGAACACAATAGAGATCTTCCAATTTCAA
ACCAATCCTCAAAGAATTTGTCCTATTTTGGATATCCCTCCCAATGGATCAGTGGACTATGTCGTTTGTA
GCAGCAAACATCTCCAGTCGCAAGCATCGCAGTCACAGTCTAAAATCTTAGAAATCATTGCATTCCCATC
GAATAAATGCGTAGGCCAAATTCAAGTAGCCGACCTATCACAAATAAAATATAATTCACAAAACCCGAAG
GAATCAGCGCTTTTGCCCACTTCCATCATTAAAGCACATAAAAATCCCATCAAACTGGTTAGACTGAACC
GTCAAGGCACCATGGTAGCAACATGTTCCGTCCAGGGTACACTTATAAGAATCTTCAGTACGCATAACGG
TACTTTAATCAAAGAATTTAGAAGAGGGGTGGACAAGGCGGATATTTACGAGATGAGTTTCAGCCCCAAT
GGTAGTAAGTTGGCCGTATTGTCAAATAAGCAAACATTGCATATTTTCCAAATTTTTGAAACAACCAATA
CAGAAACGAATACACCAGACCACTCTCGTGCCAATGGTTCGAGCCATCCCTTGAAAAATTATATACCGAA
GGGCCTATGGAGGCCCAAGTATTTGGACTCTGTGTGGTCGATATGCAATGCTCACTTAAAGAACCCAATC
TTTGACGCTCACAGAAATGACAACAGTGGTGATGTAACTCACGATAACGAGTTCTATAAAGACAGATGTA
GAATTGGCTGGTGTCAAGACTCTAATAATAGAGAACAAGACGATTCGTTGGTTCTGGTGTGGCAAAATTC
TGGGATATGGGAGAAATTTGTTATTTTGGAGAAGGAACAACAAGATTCATCGAAAACGCATTATTCATTG
AATGAAAGCTTGAGGAACGAAGATACGAAATCAGCGGGTGAGCCCACCAGATGGGAGTTGGTGAGAGAAT
CATGGAGAGAGCTTTAA
