>Addgene plasmid #42524 | pHIS-Hsv2 | addgene partial sequence | sequence record 67649 | T7 5'-TAATACGACTCACTATAGGG-3'
ATTCCCCTCTAGAAATAATTTTGTTTAACTTTAAGAAGGAGATATACATATGTCGTACTACCATCACCAT
CACCATCACGATTACGATATCCCAACGACCGAAAACCTGTATTTTCAGGGCGCCATGGGATCCGGAATTC
AAATGGATGTTCGTCGACCTATAAGGGAGGCAGTCAACAACAGGAGGAAACCAAAATTTTTGAGCGTTTC
GTTTAACCAAGATGATTCGTGTTTCAGCGTGGCGTTAGAGAATGGATTTCGTATTTTCAATACAGATCCA
TTGACTAGTAAGCTATCGAAAACATTTAAAGAGTCTGCGACCAACCAATCCAGGGGCACTGGGATTGGCT
ATACCAGGATGCTTTATCGTACGAATTACATCGCACTAGTCGGAGGTGGTAAACGACCAAGGCATGCTCT
AAATAAACTGATCATCTGGGATGATCTTTTGCAAAAGGAAACGATTACTTTGAAGTTTATGTCTTCCATT
AAAGACGTGTTTTTATCTAGGATTCATATTGTGGTAGTCCTGGAGAACACAATAGAGATCTTCCAATTTC
AAACCAATCCTCAAAGAATTTGTCCTATTTTGGATATCCCTCCCAATGGATCAGTGGACTATGTCGTTTG
TAGCAGCAAACATCTCCAGTCGCAAGCATCGCAGTCACAGTCTAAAATCTTAGAAATCATTGCATTCCCA
TCGAATAAATGCGTAGGCCAAATTCAAGTAGCCGACCTATCACAAATAAAATATAATTCACAAAACCCGA
AGGAATCAGCGCTTTTGCCCACTTCCATCATTAAAGCACATAAAAATCCCATCAAACTGGTTAGACTGAA
CCGTCAAGGCACCATGGTAGCAACATGTTCCGTCCAGGGTACACTTATAAGAATCTTCAGTACGCATAAC
GGTACTTTAATCAAAGAATTTAGAAGAGGGGTGGACA
